>Addgene plasmid #31001 | pNI6 | depositor full sequence | sequence record 14233 | Author sequence
CTGCATTAATGAATCGGCCAACGCGCGGGGAGAGGCGGTTTGCGTATTGGGCGCTCTTCCGCTTCCTCGC
TCACTGACTCGCTGCGCTCGGTCGTTCGGCTGCGGCGAGCGGTATCAGCTCACTCAAAGGCGGTAATACG
GTTATCCACAGAATCAGGGGATAACGCAGGAAAGAACATGAATTAATTCTCATGTTTGACAGCTTATCAT
CGATTAGCTTTAATGCGGTAGTTTATCACAGTTAAATTGCTAACGCAGTCAGGCACCGTGTATGAAATCT
AACAATGCGCTCATCGTCATCCTCGGCACCGTCACCCTGGATGCTGTAGGCATAGGCTTGGTTATGCCGG
TACTGCCGGGCCTCTTGCGGGATATCGTCCATTCCGACAGCATCGCCAGTCACTATGGCGTGCTGCTAGC
GCTATATGCGTTGATGCAATTTCTATGCGCACCCGTTCTCGGAGCACTGTCCGACCGCTTTGGCCGCCGC
CCAGTCCTGCTCGCTTCGCTACTTGGAGCCACTATCGACTACGCGATCATGGCGACCACACCCGTCCTGT
GGATTCTCTACGCCGGACGCATCGTGGCCGGCATCACCGGCGCCACAGGTGCGGTTGCTGGCGCCTATAT
CGCCGACATCACCGATGGGGAAGATCGGGCTCGCCACTTCGGGCTCATGAGCGCTTGTTTCGGCGTGGGT
ATGGTGGCAGGCCCCGTGGCCGGGGGACTGTTGGGCGCCATCTCCTTACATGCACCATTCCTTGCGGCGG
CGGTGCTCAACGGCCTCAACCTACTACTGGGCTGCTTCCTAATGCAGGAGTCGCATAAGGGAGAGCGCCG
ACCCATGCCCTTGAGAGCCTTCAACCCAGTCAGCTCCTTCCGGTGGGCGCGGGGCATGACTATCGTCGCC
GCACTTATGACTGTCTTCTTTATCATGCAACTCGTAGGACAGGTGCCGGCAGCGCTCTGGGTCATTTTCG
GCGAGGACCGCTTTCGCTGGAGCGCGACGATGATCGGCCTGTCGCTTGCGGTATTCGGAATCTTGCACGC
CCTCGCTCAAGCCTTCGTCACTGGTCCCGCCACCAAACGTTTCGGCGAGAAGCAGGCCATTATCGCCGGC
ATGGCGGCCGACGCGCTGGGCTACGTCTTGCTGGCGTTCGCGACGCGAGGCTGGATGGCCTTCCCCATTA
TGATTCTTCTCGCTTCCGGCGGCATCGGGATGCCCGCGTTGCAGGCCATGCTGTCCAGGCAGGTAGATGA
CGACCATCAGGGACAGCTTCAAGGATCGCTCGCGGCTCTTACCAGCCTAACTTCGATCATTGGACCGCTG
ATCGTCACGGCGATTTATGCCGCCTCGGCGAGCACATGGAACGGGTTGGCATGGATTGTAGGCGCCGCCC
TATACCTTGTCTGCCTCCCCGCGTTGCGTCGCGGTGCATGGAGCCGGGCCACCTCGACCTGAATGGAAGC
CGGCGGCACCTCGCTAACGGATTCACCACTCCAAGAATTGGAGCCAATCAATTCTTGCGGAGAACTGTGA
ATGCGCAAACCAACCCTTGATCGGGGAAGAACAGTATGTCGAGCTATTTTTTGACTTACTGGGGATCAAG
CCTGATTGGGAGAAAATAAAATATCCCCTATAGTGAGTCGTATTACATGGTCATAGCTGTTTCCTGGCAG
CTCTGGCCCGTGTCTCAAAATCTCTGATGTTACATTGCACAAGATAAAAATATATCATCATGCCTCCTCT
AGAGGTCTCGTGCAGCGGCTGTTGCCGGTGCTGTGCCAGGACCATGGCCTGACCCCGGACCAAGTGGTGG
CTATCGCCAGCAACATTGGCGGCAAGCAAGCGCTCGAAACGGTGGAGACCCTCGAGCCACCCATGACCAA
AATCCCTTAACGTGAGTTACGCGTCGTTCCACTGAGCGTCAGACCCCGTAGAAAAGATCAAAGGATCTTC
TTGAGATCCTTTTTTTCTGCGCGTAATCTGCTGCTTGCAAACAAAAAAACCACCGCTACCAGCGGTGGTT
TGTTTGCCGGATCAAGAGCTACCAACTCTTTTTCCGAAGGTAACTGGCTTCAGCAGAGCGCAGATACCAA
ATACTGTTCTTCTAGTGTAGCCGTAGTTAGGCCACCACTTCAAGAACTCTGTAGCACCGCCTACATACCT
CGCTCTGCTAATCCTGTTACCAGTGGCTGCTGCCAGTGGCGATAAGTCGTGTCTTACCGGGTTGGACTCA
AGACGATAGTTACCGGATAAGGCGCAGCGGTCGGGCTGAACGGGGGGTTCGTGCACACAGCCCAGCTTGG
AGCGAACGACCTACACCGAACTGAGATACCTACAGCGTGAGCTATGAGAAAGCGCCACGCTTCCCGAAGG
GAGAAAGGCGGACAGGTATCCGGTAAGCGGCAGGGTCGGAACAGGAGAGCGCACGAGGGAGCTTCCAGGG
GGAAACGCCTGGTATCTTTATAGTCCTGTCGGGTTTCGCCACCTCTGACTTGAGCGTCGATTTTTGTGAT
GCTCGTCAGGGGGGCGGAGCCTATGGAAAAACGCCAGCAACGCGGCCTTTTTACGGTTCCTGGCCTTTTG
CTGGCCTTTTGCTCACATGTTCTTTCCTGCGTTATCCCCTGATTCTGTGGATAACCGTATTACCGCCTTT
GAGTGAGCTGATACCGCTCGCCGCAGCCGAACGACCGAGCGCAGCGAGTCAGTGAGCGAGGAAGCGGAAG
AGCGCCCAATACGCAAACCGCCTCTCCCCGCGCGTTGGCCGATTCATTAATGCAGCTGGCACGACAGGTT
TCCCGACTGGAAAGCGGGCAGTGAGCGCAACGCAATTAATACGCGTACCGCTAGCCAGGAAGAGTTTGTA
GAAACGCAAAAAGGCCATCCGTCAGGATGGCCTTCTGCTTAGTTTGATGCCTGGCAGTTTATGGCGGGCG
TCCTGCCCGCCACCCTCCGGGCCGTTGCTTCACAACGTTCAAATCCGCTCCCGGCGGATTTGTCCTACTC
AGGAGAGCGTTCACCGACAAACAACAGATAAAACGAAAGGCCCAGTCTTCCGACTGAGCCTTTCGTTTTA
TTTGATGCCTGGCAGTTCCCTACTCTCGCGTT
Features (pLannotate 1.2.2; 10 found; start..end, strand, type, name):
      1..54      -  CDS            lacI (fragment): lac repressor; lacI; The lac repressor binds to the lac operator to inhibit transcription in E. coli. This inhibition can be relieved by adding lactose or isopropyl-β-D-thiogalactopyranoside (IPTG).
     56..180     -  rep_origin     RSF ori (fragment): Plasmids containing the RSF 1030 origin of replication can be propagated in E. coli cells that contain additional plasmids with compatible origins.
    196..224     +  promoter       tet promoter: E. coli promoter for tetracycline efflux protein gene
    272..1462    +  CDS            TcR: tetracycline efflux protein; tet; confers resistance to tetracycline
   1560..1634    +  CDS            KanR (fragment): aminoglycoside phosphotransferase; aphA-3; confers resistance to kanamycin
   1637..1655    -  promoter       T7 promoter: promoter for bacteriophage T7 RNA polymerase
   1961..2549    +  rep_origin     ori: high-copy-number ColE1/pMB1/pBR322/pUC origin of replication
   2732..2824    +  CDS            lacI (fragment): lac repressor; lacI; The lac repressor binds to the lac operator to inhibit transcription in E. coli. This inhibition can be relieved by adding lactose or isopropyl-β-D-thiogalactopyranoside (IPTG).
   2879..2906    -  terminator     rrnB T2 terminator: transcription terminator T2 from the E. coli rrnB gene
   3038..3081    +  terminator     rrnB T1 terminator: Escherichia coli rrnB; transcription terminator T1 from the E. coli rrnB gene
