[The description below was written by a language model from this plasmid's Addgene catalogue record and pLannotate feature annotations shown in this document.]
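Description:
pNI6 is a small bacterial module plasmid (about 3.1 kb) from a Golden Gate toolkit for assembling custom TALENs and other TAL effector-based DNA-targeting constructs. It is built on the pTC14 backbone and carries a single 117 bp insert, "repeat NI6", derived from Xanthomonas oryzae TAL effector sequence and cloned between XbaI and XhoI sites, both of which are retained. By the naming convention of such kits, NI denotes the repeat-variable diresidue of the TAL repeat (NI repeats preferentially recognise adenine) and the number indicates the position the module is designed to occupy in an ordered repeat array. The record itself does not spell this out, and the repeat is not annotated in the feature table.

The plasmid is propagated in E. coli at high copy from a ColE1/pUC-type origin and is selected with tetracycline, conferred by a tetracycline efflux gene (TcR) under its native tet promoter. The other annotated elements appear to be backbone remnants rather than functional parts: short fragments of lacI, an RSF origin and a kanamycin resistance gene, along with a T7 promoter and the rrnB T1 and T2 transcription terminators. No promoter is recorded as driving the repeat, which fits its role as a storage and donor module, not an expression construct. In practice, pNI6 serves as a source of one defined repeat unit that is combined with other repeat modules to build an array specifying a chosen DNA target, which is then transferred into a TAL effector or TALEN backbone.
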