Addgene plasmid #31001: pNI6
Depositing lab: Adam Bogdanove & Daniel Voytas. Depositing organization: University of Minnesota. Publication: Efficient design and assembly of custom TALEN and other TAL effector-based constructs for DNA targeting. Cermak T, Doyle EL, Christian M, Wang L, Zhang Y, Schmidt C, Baller JA, Somia NV, Bogdanove AJ, Voytas DF. Nucleic Acids Res. 2011 Jul;39(12):e82. doi: 10.1093/nar/gkr218 PubMed 21493687.
Backbone
  Vector backbone: pTC14
  Backbone size w/o insert (bp): 2989
Growth in bacteria
  Bacterial resistance: Tetracycline, 10 μg/mL
  Growth temperature: 37°C
  Growth strain: DH5alpha
  Growth instructions: DH10B/LB+antibiotics
  Copy number: High Copy
Gene/Insert
  Gene/Insert name: repeat NI6
  Species: Xanthamonas oryzae
  Insert size (bp): 117
  Cloning method: Restriction Enzyme; 5′ cloning site XbaI (not destroyed); 3′ cloning site XhoI (not destroyed)
  Sequencing primers: 5′ pTC14_F2 (caagcctgattgggagaaaa)
Terms and licenses: Academic/Nonprofit Terms; Industry Terms: Not Available to Industry
How to cite: pNI6 was a gift from Adam Bogdanove & Daniel Voytas (Addgene plasmid # 31001 ; http://n2t.net/addgene:31001 ; RRID:Addgene_31001)
