>Addgene plasmid #31001 | pNI6 | addgene partial sequence | sequence record 35583 | 31001 with pTC14_F2 (caagcctgattgggagaaaa)
TTTCCTGGCAGCTCTGGCCCGTGTCTCAAAATCTCTGATGTTACATTGCACAAGATAAAAATATATCATC
ATGCCTCCTCTAGAGGTCTCGTGCAGCGGCTGTTGCCGGTGCTGTGCCAGGACCATGGCCTGACCCCGGA
CCAAGTGGTGGCTATCGCCAGCAACATTGGCGGCAAGCAAGCGCTCGAAACGGTGGAGACCCTCGAGCCA
CCCATGACCAAAATCCCTTAACGTGAGTTACGCGTCGTTCCACTGAGCGTCAGACCCCGTAGAAAAGATC
AAAGGATCTTCTTGAGATCCTTTTTTTCTGCGCGTAATCTGCTGCTTGCAAACAAAAAAACCACCGCTAC
CAGCGGTGGTTTGTTTGCCGGATCAAGAGCTACCAACTCTTTTTCCGAAGGTAACTGGCTTCAGCAGAGC
GCAGATACCAAATACTGTTCTTCTAGTGTAGCCGTAGTTAGGCCACCACTTCAAGAACTCTGTAGCACCG
CCTACATACCTCGCTCTGCTAATCCTGTTACCAGTGGCTGCTGCCAGTGGCGATAAGTCGTGTCTTACCG
GGTTGGACTCAAGACGATAGTTACCGGATAAGGCGCAGCGGTCGGGCTGAACGGGGGGTTCGTGCACACA
GCCCAGCTTGGAGCGAACGACCTACACCGAACTGAGATACCTACAGCGTGAGCTATGAGAAAGCGCCACG
CTTCCCGAAGGGAGAAAGGCGGACAGGTATCCGGTAAGCGGCAGGGTCGGAACAGGAGAGCGCACGAGGG
AGCTTCCAGGGGGAAACGCCTGGTATCTTTATAGTCCTGTCGGGTTTCGCCACCTCTGACTTGAGCGTCG
ATTTTTGTGATGCTCGTC
